>Addgene plasmid #59242 | pLV-Enh eGFP Reporter-muKC2-X18 | depositor partial sequence | sequence record 93526 | pLV-Enh eGFP Reporter-muKC2-X18 sequence 1285 bps
GCCCTGGGCAATATGATTTTATTTTGACTGATAGTGACCTGTTCGTTGCAACAAATTGATGAGCAATGCT
TTTTTATAATGCCAACTTTGTACAAAAAAGCAGGCTTTTCCATCCATTTGGCTAGGAATTTCATAAATTC
ATTCTTTTTAATAGCTGAGTAGTACTCCATTGTGTAGATGTACCACATTTTCTGTATCCATTCCTCTGTT
GAGGGGCATCTGGGTTCCTTCCAGCTTCTGGCTATTATAAATAAGGCTGCTATGAACATAGTGGAGCATG
TGTCCTTCTTACCAGTTGGGGCATCTTCTGGATATATGCCCAGGAGAGGTATTGCTGGATCCTCCGGTAG
TACTATATCCAGTTTTCTCACAGCTCCATTTGTATCACAACATAGTCACCTGGCCTCTGACATCACCTGG
CAACCCACCGCTGCCCTCTCTCACGGTATTGCCAGCAAGGCTGTGCTCATCTTCCTGCTCCCAAATGTTT
TCTCTGCCTGAGAAACTACAGCTGTTCCTCCCTTGGCACAGTGGTGTTGCCCTCCAGGCCTCACCTGTTC
TCCTCGCCCTCCAGTAGCTTCCTGTAGGTAGCGATCTCCACGTCCAGTGACAGCTTCAGGCCCATGAGCT
CCTGGTATTCACACAGCATCCGAGCCAGCTCCTCCTTGGCCTGCTGCAGGGCACCCTCCAGCTCATCCAG
CTTGGCCCAGGCATCCTTGAGGGCACTGTCCCCTCTCTGCTCAGCATCAGCGATGGCCATCTCCAGATTG
GAACACTGGGGAATAAAGAACAGAGACTGTCAAGACATAAAATATGATCTAGATCATACCAGTCATGCTT
GTTGATATTATTAGCTTGGTAGAATCGCCTAGGAGGCAAGGCTCCGGTTGTGCCTATGAGGAATTATCTT
GATTTGGTTGGTTCAAGTGGGAAGACCCATCCTAAGTGTGGGCGGTACCATTCCCTAGCTTTGGTCCCAG
ACCACCTCTGAAAGAGAACCCAGCTTTCTTGTACAAAGTTGGCATTATAAGAAAGCATTGCTTATCATTT
GGTTGCAACGAACAGGTCACTATCAGTCAAAATAAATCATTATTTGGCAGTCCAGGCTGATATGCCTCTA
TGTGGAGTCGAATTACATGGTCATAGCTGGTTTCCTGCAGCTCTTGGCCGTGNTCAAATCTCTGATGTAN
TGCCAGAATAAAATAATTCATCATGGANNTAANCTGNTGCTACTTAACGNATATCAGGNGGTTATGAGTC
CCATATTTAACCGNAGAACGTCTCG
