>Addgene plasmid #59242 | pLV-Enh eGFP Reporter-muKC2-X18 | addgene partial sequence | sequence record 95620 | pRRL5primeMCS-F 5'-tgaacggatctcgacggtat-3'
GGGGGGTACAGTGGCAGGGGAAAGAATAGTAGACATAATAGCAACAGACATACAAACTAAAGAATTACAA
AAACAAATTACAAAAATTCAAAATTTTATCGATCACGAGACTAGCCTCGAGAAGCTTGATATCGAATTCC
ATCACAAGTTTGTACAAAAAAGCAGGCTTTTCCATCCATTTGGCTAGGAATTTCATAAATTCATTCTTTT
TAATAGCTGAGTAGTACTCCATTGTGTAGATGTACCACATTTTCTGTATCCATTCCTCTGTTGAGGGGCA
TCTGGGTTCCTTCCAGCTTCTGGCTATTATAAATAAGGCTGCTATGAACATAGTGGAGCATGTGTCCTTC
TTACCAGTTGGGGCATCTTCTGGATATATGCCCAGGAGAGGTATTGCTGGATCCTCCGGTAGTACTATAT
CCAGTTTTCTCACAGCTCCATTTGTATCACAACATAGTCACCTGGCCTCTGACATCACCTGGCAACCCAC
CGCTGCCCTCTCTCACGGTATTGCCAGCAAGGCTGTGCTCATCTTCCTGCTCCCAAATGTTTTCTCTGCC
TGAGAAACTACAGCTGTTCCTCCCTTGGCACAGTGGTGTTGCCCTCCAGGCCTCACCTGTTCTCCTCGCC
CTCCAGTAGCTTCCTGTAGGTAGCGATCTCCACGTCCAGTGACAGCTTCAGGCCCATGAGCTCCTGGTAT
TCACACAGCATCCGAGCCAGCTCCTCCTTGGCCTGCTGCAGGGCACCCTCCAGCTCATCCAGCTTG
