>Addgene plasmid #59242 | pLV-Enh eGFP Reporter-muKC2-X18 | addgene partial sequence | sequence record 95622 | EGFP-N 5'-CGTCGCCGTCCAGCTCGACCAG-3'
GCTCACCATGGTGGCGACCGGTGCGCTCCGCGGCGTGGATGCTCCGGGGAAAGTTGCGCTCCGCGGCAGG
GATGCTCCTGGGAAGGTTGCGCTCCGCGGCAGGGATGCTCTGGGGAAGGCTGGTCCTGGCCGAGGATCGG
GAACGCGCCGCTCGCTCTGCTTCTCTTGTCTTCGCTTGTCTCTGGATGGAACCAGATTTGGTTCTGAGTA
GCTGTCAGCGTCTGGTGACCTGCTCGCCGCCCTGCGCCTTTAAGGAGTCTTCACCGGCCCCGCCCACTCT
CCGCTGGGCCAATCAGCGAGCCGGAGGAGGCCTTGGGGCCAGGAATCTTCCAGCAGTTTCGCGTCTGGTG
GAGCTTCCCCGCCTCCCTTGAGTAATCGGAGTTGTGGGTTCCGCCCTTGTCCAGAACTCTCCAGAGGTTT
CTGGGGTTCACTGGAGAGTACGGATTCCTGAGGGGGAGGGTGTGGGGAAGTGCTGGTGCTACTAGTGACA
CTGTTGCTATGGCGACGCATTACTAAGGCCTGTGTGGAATGGACAAGAAAGATCACCTCTAGCTCGGTGT
TGTGTACAGTTTGTTGTGATTTGTGGGGTTTCGCCAACTCGCACAGTTCTGAATATGGGGGTTAAAGGCT
AAAACTTAAGGGCTAAAACTTCTCCCCGCCAAGTTTA
