[The description below was written by a language model from this plasmid's Addgene catalogue record.]
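Description:
pLV-Enh eGFP Reporter-muKC2-X18 is a lentiviral enhancer-reporter plasmid of about 8.9 kb, built on the Brachyury-eGFP lentiviral backbone. In the parent reporter vector, the original Brachyury promoter was removed and replaced with the mouse Hsp68 minimal promoter, taken from an Hsp68-lacZ Gateway plasmid. The plasmid is maintained in bacteria as a high-copy construct under ampicillin selection and is grown in a recombination-deficient strain, as is common for lentiviral vectors whose repeated LTR sequences can be unstable. No feature table accompanies the record, so details such as the origin of replication, the exact LTR configuration or any mammalian selection marker are not stated.

The payload is an 890 bp mouse genomic fragment designated Krt74-ex7, a candidate enhancer located in an exonic region of the keratin type II gene cluster on chromosome 15. It was introduced by Gateway recombination, and the depositor notes that the finished plasmid therefore carries attB sites flanking the insert rather than the attR sites suggested by the map. The logic of the design is that a minimal Hsp68 promoter has little activity alone, so eGFP expression depends on the regulatory activity of the test fragment placed with it. After packaging into lentiviral particles and transduction, the cassette integrates into target cells, and GFP fluorescence serves as a readout of whether this keratin-cluster element acts as an enhancer. The stated use is comparing enhancer activity across different cell types.
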