Addgene plasmid #59242: pLV-Enh eGFP Reporter-muKC2-X18
Purpose: Lentiviral GFP reporter for testing enhancer activity in different cell types. Insert is an enhancer identified in the exonic region of the keratin type II cluster.
Depositing lab: Benjamin Yu. Depositing organization: University of California, San Diego (UCSD).
Backbone
  Vector backbone: Brachyury-eGFP
  Backbone size w/o insert (bp): 7967
  Total vector size (bp): 8857
  Modifications to backbone: Original vector is Brachyury-eGFP (Kita-Matsuo et al. 2009) with the Brachyury promoter cloned out and replaced with the minimal Hsp68 promoter from the Hsp68-lacZ-Gateway plasmid (Pennacchio et al. 2006)
  Vector type: Lentiviral
Growth in bacteria
  Bacterial resistance: Ampicillin, 100 μg/mL
  Growth temperature: 37°C
  Growth strain: Stbl3
  Copy number: High Copy
Gene/Insert
  Gene/Insert name: Krt74-ex7 (alt name: mm9 chr15:101586566-101587455)
  Species: M. musculus (mouse)
  Insert size (bp): 890
  Promoter: Mu Hsp68 minimal promoter
  Cloning method: Gateway Cloning
  Sequencing primers: 5′ TCCATCCATTTGGCTAGGAA; 3′ CTTCTTTCAGAGGTGGTCTGG
Terms and licenses: Academic/Nonprofit Terms; Industry Terms: Not Available to Industry
Depositor comments: Please note that the final plasmid sequence is post-Gateway recombination. The plasmid contains attB sites (not attR sites as the map implies).
How to cite: pLV-Enh eGFP Reporter-muKC2-X18 was a gift from Benjamin Yu (Addgene plasmid # 59242 ; http://n2t.net/addgene:59242 ; RRID:Addgene_59242)
